Addgene plasmid #154206: FLAG-TKFC in pLJM60
Purpose: Lentiviral vector for stable expression of TKFC
Depositing lab: David Sabatini. Depositing organization: Whitehead Institute for Biomedical Research. Publication: Dihydroxyacetone phosphate signals glucose availability to mTORC1. Orozco JM, Krawczyk PA, Scaria SM, Cangelosi AL, Chan SH, Kunchok T, Lewis CA, Sabatini DM. Nat Metab. 2020 Sep;2(9):893-901. doi: 10.1038/s42255-020-0250-5. Epub 2020 Jul 27. PubMed 32719541.
Backbone
  Vector backbone: pLJM60
  Vector type: Mammalian Expression, Lentiviral
  Selectable markers: Puromycin
Growth in bacteria
  Bacterial resistance: Ampicillin, 100 μg/mL
  Growth temperature: 37°C
  Growth strain: NEB Stable
  Copy number: High Copy
Gene/Insert
  Gene/Insert name: TKFC
  Species: H. sapiens (human)
  Insert size (bp): 1728
  GenBank ID: NM_001351978
  Entrez Gene: DAK (a.k.a. NET45)
  Promoter: CMV
  Tag / fusion protein: N terminal FLAG (N terminal on insert)
  Cloning method: Restriction Enzyme; 5′ cloning site SalI (unknown if destroyed); 3′ cloning site NotI (unknown if destroyed)
  Sequencing primers: 5′ ATTTAGGTGACACTATAG
Terms and licenses: Academic/Nonprofit Terms; Industry Terms: Not Available to Industry
How to cite: FLAG-TKFC in pLJM60 was a gift from David Sabatini (Addgene plasmid # 154206 ; http://n2t.net/addgene:154206 ; RRID:Addgene_154206)
