[The description below was written by a language model from this plasmid's Addgene catalogue record and pLannotate feature annotations shown in this document.]
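Description:
FLAG-TKFC in pLJM60 is a third-generation-style, self-inactivating HIV-1 lentiviral vector of about 9.1 kb for stable expression of human TKFC (triokinase/FMN cyclase, also known as DAK) in mammalian cells. It is propagated in E. coli through a high-copy ColE1/pUC-type origin with ampicillin selection (AmpR), and the backbone also carries an f1 origin, an SV40 origin and remnants of lac and phage-promoter sequences from its cloning-vector ancestry.

The viral genome is transcribed in packaging cells from a hybrid RSV promoter fused to a truncated 5' LTR. It contains the Ψ packaging signal with a gag fragment, the Rev response element for Rev-dependent nuclear export, a cPPT/CTS element, and a ΔU3 3' LTR followed by an SV40 polyadenylation signal; the U3 deletion silences LTR promoter activity after integration. Within the provirus, a CMV enhancer/promoter drives the roughly 1.7 kb TKFC coding sequence, which carries an N-terminal FLAG epitope for detection or immunoprecipitation and was cloned between SalI and NotI sites. The annotation software also flags short partial matches upstream of the tag (a CMV intron fragment, an SP6 promoter and a fragment resembling an IgH signal sequence); the record does not indicate that these are functional. Downstream, a separate human PGK promoter drives puromycin N-acetyltransferase, allowing selection of transduced cells.

The construct is used to make lentivirus for generating cell lines that stably express tagged TKFC, and it was deposited alongside work on how dihydroxyacetone phosphate signals glucose availability to mTORC1.
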