Features (pLannotate 1.2.2; 31 found; start..end, strand, type, name):
    637..729     +  CDS            lacI (fragment): lac repressor; lacI; The lac repressor binds to the lac operator to inhibit transcription in E. coli. This inhibition can be relieved by adding lactose or isopropyl-β-D-thiogalactopyranoside (IPTG).
    742..763     +  protein_bind   CAP binding site: CAP binding activates transcription in the presence of cAMP. E. coli catabolite activator protein
    778..808     +  promoter       lac promoter: promoter for the E. coli lac operon
    816..832     +  protein_bind   lac operator: The lac repressor binds to the lac operator to inhibit transcription in E. coli. This inhibition can be relieved by adding lactose or isopropyl-β-D-thiogalactopyranoside (IPTG). lac repressor encoded by lacI
    877..895     +  promoter       T3 promoter: promoter for bacteriophage T3 RNA polymerase
    923..1149    +  promoter       RSV promoter: Rous sarcoma virus enhancer/promoter
   1150..1330    +  LTR            5' LTR (truncated): truncated 5' long terminal repeat (LTR) from HIV-1
   1377..1502    +  misc_feature   HIV-1 Ψ: packaging signal of human immunodeficiency virus type 1
   1486..1824    +  CDS            HIV-1 gag (fragment): gag protein from human immunodeficiency virus 1; gag
   1999..2232    +  misc_feature   RRE: The Rev response element (RRE) of HIV-1 allows for Rev-dependent mRNA export from the nucleus to the cytoplasm.
   2609..2635    +  CDS            Rev (fragment): human immunodeficiency virus 1 (HIV-1) Rev protein; rev; enhances nuclear export of unspliced and incompletely spliced viral mRNAs
   2636..2767    +  enhancer       CMV enhancer (fragment): human cytomegalovirus immediate early enhancer; contains an 18-bp deletion relative to the standard CMV enhancer
   2768..2971    +  promoter       CMV promoter: human cytomegalovirus (CMV) immediate early promoter
   3107..3150    +  intron         CMV intron (fragment): modified intron A from human cytomegalovirus
   3202..3220    +  promoter       SP6 promoter: promoter for bacteriophage SP6 RNA polymerase
   3224..3261    +  CDS            IgH signal sequence (fragment): signal sequence from the mouse immunoglobulin heavy chain variable region
   3314..3334    +  CDS            FLAG (fragment): FLAG® epitope tag, followed by an enterokinase cleavage site
   3359..5083    +  CDS            TKFC: TKFC_HUMAN - Also known as DAK From Homo sapiens (Human).
   5141..5258    +  misc_feature   cPPT/CTS: central polypurine tract and central termination sequence of HIV-1
   5307..5817    +  promoter       hPGK promoter: human phosphoglycerate kinase 1 promoter
   5839..6438    +  CDS            PuroR: puromycin N-acetyltransferase; pac from Streptomyces alboniger; confers resistance to puromycin
   6481..6564    +  CDS            nef (fragment): NEF_HV1Z2 - Experimental evidence at protein level: Swiss-Prot protein existence level 1. Extracellular Nef protein targets CD4(+) T-lymphocytes for apoptosis by interacting with CXCR4 surface receptors. From Human immunodeficiency virus type 1 group M subtype D (isolate Z2/CDC-Z34) (HIV-1).
   6566..6799    +  LTR            3' LTR (ΔU3): self-inactivating 3' long terminal repeat (LTR) from HIV-1
   6871..6992    +  polyA_signal   SV40 poly(A) signal: SV40 polyadenylation signal
   7032..7167    +  rep_origin     SV40 ori: SV40 origin of replication
   7188..7206    -  promoter       T7 promoter: promoter for bacteriophage T7 RNA polymerase
   7214..7369    +  CDS            lacZα (fragment): LacZα fragment of β-galactosidase; lacZ fragment
   7374..7802    +  rep_origin     f1 ori (sequence partly withheld): f1 bacteriophage origin of replication; arrow indicates direction of (+) strand synthesis
   7855..7959    +  promoter       AmpR promoter: bla
   7960..8820    +  CDS            AmpR: β-lactamase; bla; confers resistance to ampicillin, carbenicillin, and related antibiotics
   8991..454     +  rep_origin     ori (across the origin): high-copy-number ColE1/pMB1/pBR322/pUC origin of replication
>Addgene plasmid #154206 | FLAG-TKFC in pLJM60 | addgene full sequence | sequence record 315575 | Addgene NGS Result
ACCAAATACTGTTCTTCTAGTGTAGCCGTAGTTAGGCCACCACTTCAAGAACTCTGTAGCACCGCCTACA
TACCTCGCTCTGCTAATCCTGTTACCAGTGGCTGCTGCCAGTGGCGATAAGTCGTGTCTTACCGGGTTGG
ACTCAAGACGATAGTTACCGGATAAGGCGCAGCGGTCGGGCTGAACGGGGGGTTCGTGCACACAGCCCAG
CTTGGAGCGAACGACCTACACCGAACTGAGATACCTACAGCGTGAGCTATGAGAAAGCGCCACGCTTCCC
GAAGGGAGAAAGGCGGACAGGTATCCGGTAAGCGGCAGGGTCGGAACAGGAGAGCGCACGAGGGAGCTTC
CAGGGGGAAACGCCTGGTATCTTTATAGTCCTGTCGGGTTTCGCCACCTCTGACTTGAGCGTCGATTTTT
GTGATGCTCGTCAGGGGGGCGGAGCCTATGGAAAAACGCCAGCAACGCGGCCTTTTTACGGTTCCTGGCC
TTTTGCTGGCCTTTTGCTCACATGTTCTTTCCTGCGTTATCCCCTGATTCTGTGGATAACCGTATTACCG
CCTTTGAGTGAGCTGATACCGCTCGCCGCAGCCGAACGACCGAGCGCAGCGAGTCAGTGAGCGAGGAAGC
GGAAGAGCGCCCAATACGCAAACCGCCTCTCCCCGCGCGTTGGCCGATTCATTAATGCAGCTGGCACGAC
AGGTTTCCCGACTGGAAAGCGGGCAGTGAGCGCAACGCAATTAATGTGAGTTAGCTCACTCATTAGGCAC
CCCAGGCTTTACACTTTATGCTTCCGGCTCGTATGTTGTGTGGAATTGTGAGCGGATAACAATTTCACAC
AGGAAACAGCTATGACCATGATTACGCCAAGCGCGCAATTAACCCTCACTAAAGGGAACAAAAGCTGGAG
CTGCAAGCTTAATGTAGTCTTATGCAATACTCTTGTAGTCTTGCAACATGGTAACGATGAGTTAGCAACA
TGCCTTACAAGGAGAGAAAAAGCACCGTGCATGCCGATTGGTGGAAGTAAGGTGGTACGATCGTGCCTTA
TTAGGAAGGCAACAGACGGGTCTGACATGGATTGGACGAACCACTGAATTGCCGCATTGCAGAGATATTG
TATTTAAGTGCCTAGCTCGATACATAAACGGGTCTCTCTGGTTAGACCAGATCTGAGCCTGGGAGCTCTC
TGGCTAACTAGGGAACCCACTGCTTAAGCCTCAATAAAGCTTGCCTTGAGTGCTTCAAGTAGTGTGTGCC
CGTCTGTTGTGTGACTCTGGTAACTAGAGATCCCTCAGACCCTTTTAGTCAGTGTGGAAAATCTCTAGCA
GTGGCGCCCGAACAGGGACTTGAAAGCGAAAGGGAAACCAGAGGAGCTCTCTCGACGCAGGACTCGGCTT
GCTGAAGCGCGCACGGCAAGAGGCGAGGGGCGGCGACTGGTGAGTACGCCAAAAATTTTGACTAGCGGAG
GCTAGAAGGAGAGAGATGGGTGCGAGAGCGTCAGTATTAAGCGGGGGAGAATTAGATCGCGATGGGAAAA
AATTCGGTTAAGGCCAGGGGGAAAGAAAAAATATAAATTAAAACATATAGTATGGGCAAGCAGGGAGCTA
GAACGATTCGCAGTTAATCCTGGCCTGTTAGAAACATCAGAAGGCTGTAGACAAATACTGGGACAGCTAC
AACCATCCCTTCAGACAGGATCAGAAGAACTTAGATCATTATATAATACAGTAGCAACCCTCTATTGTGT
GCATCAAAGGATAGAGATAAAAGACACCAAGGAAGCTTTAGACAAGATAGAGGAAGAGCAAAACAAAAGT
AAGACCACCGCACAGCAAGCGGCCGGCCGCTGATCTTCAGACCTGGAGGAGGAGATATGAGGGACAATTG
GAGAAGTGAATTATATAAATATAAAGTAGTAAAAATTGAACCATTAGGAGTAGCACCCACCAAGGCAAAG
AGAAGAGTGGTGCAGAGAGAAAAAAGAGCAGTGGGAATAGGAGCTTTGTTCCTTGGGTTCTTGGGAGCAG
CAGGAAGCACTATGGGCGCAGCGTCAATGACGCTGACGGTACAGGCCAGACAATTATTGTCTGGTATAGT
GCAGCAGCAGAACAATTTGCTGAGGGCTATTGAGGCGCAACAGCATCTGTTGCAACTCACAGTCTGGGGC
ATCAAGCAGCTCCAGGCAAGAATCCTGGCTGTGGAAAGATACCTAAAGGATCAACAGCTCCTGGGGATTT
GGGGTTGCTCTGGAAAACTCATTTGCACCACTGCTGTGCCTTGGAATGCTAGTTGGAGTAATAAATCTCT
GGAACAGATTTGGAATCACACGACCTGGATGGAGTGGGACAGAGAAATTAACAATTACACAAGCTTAATA
CACTCCTTAATTGAAGAATCGCAAAACCAGCAAGAAAAGAATGAACAAGAATTATTGGAATTAGATAAAT
GGGCAAGTTTGTGGAATTGGTTTAACATAACAAATTGGCTGTGGTATATAAAATTATTCATAATGATAGT
AGGAGGCTTGGTAGGTTTAAGAATAGTTTTTGCTGTACTTTCTATAGTGAATAGAGTTAGGCAGGGATAT
TCACCATTATCGTTTCAGACCCACCTCCCAACCCCGAGGGGACCCCATATGCCAAGTACGCCCCCTATTG
ACGTCAATGACGGTAAATGGCCCGCCTGGCATTATGCCCAGTACATGACCTTATGGGACTTTCCTACTTG
GCAGTACATCTACGTATTAGTCATCGCTATTACCATGGTGATGCGGTTTTGGCAGTACATCAATGGGCGT
GGATAGCGGTTTGACTCACGGGGATTTCCAAGTCTCCACCCCATTGACGTCAATGGGAGTTTGTTTTGGC
ACCAAAATCAACGGGACTTTCCAAAATGTCGTAACAACTCCGCCCCATTGACGCAAATGGGCGGTAGGCG
TGTACGGTGGGAGGTCTATATAAGCAGAGCTCGTTTAGTGAACCGTCAGATCGCCTGGAGACGCCATCCA
CGCTGTTTTGACCTCCATAGAAGACACCGGGACCGATCCAGCCTCCGCGGCCGGGAACGGTGCATTGGAA
CGCGGATTCCCCGTGCCAAGAGTGACGTAAGTACCGCCTATAGAGTCTATAGGCCCACCCCCTTGGCTTC
GTTAGAACGCGGCTACAATTAATACATAACCTTATGTATCATACACATACGATTTAGGTGACACTATAGA
ATAACATCCACTTTGCCTTTCTCTCCACAGGTGTCCACTCCCAGGTCCAACTGCACCTCGGTTCTATCGA
TTGAATTCACCATGGAAATGGACTACAAGGATGACGATGACAAGGGTGGTGGTGGTGGTGCGTCGACAAT
GACCTCCAAGAAGCTGGTGAACTCGGTGGCTGGCTGTGCTGATGACGCTCTTGCTGGCCTGGTGGCCTGC
AACCCCAACCTGCAGCTCCTGCAGGGCCACCGCGTGGCCCTCCGTTCTGACCTGGACAGCCTCAAGGGCC
GGGTGGCACTGCTGTCGGGTGGGGGCTCTGGCCATGAGCCTGCCCATGCTGGTTTCATAGGGAAGGGGAT
GCTGACTGGGGTCATCGCGGGAGCTGTGTTCACCTCCCCGGCAGTGGGCAGCATCCTGGCAGCCATCAGG
GCCGTGGCCCAGGCCGGCACAGTGGGGACGCTCCTTATCGTGAAGAACTACACTGGGGATCGGCTCAACT
TCGGCCTGGCCCGGGAGCAGGCCCGGGCTGAAGGCATCCCGGTGGAGATGGTGGTGATTGGGGACGACAG
CGCCTTCACTGTCCTGAAGAAGGCAGGCCGGCGGGGGCTGTGCGGCACCGTGCTTATACACAAGGTGGCA
GGTGCTCTGGCTGAGGCTGGTGTGGGGCTGGAGGAGATCGCAAAGCAGGTGAACGTGGTCACCAAGGCCA
TGGGTACCCTGGGGGTGAGCTTATCCCCCTGCAGCGTCCCTGGTTCCAAACCCACCTTCGAGCTCTCAGC
CGACGAGGTGGAGCTGGGCCTGGGGATCCACGGGGAAGCTGGTGTGCGCCGGATAAAGATGGCAACCGCC
GATGAGATTGTGAAACTCATGCTCGACCACATGACAAACACCACCAACGCGTCCCATGTGCCTGTGCAGC
CCGGCTCCTCAGTTGTGATGATGGTCAACAACCTGGGTGGCCTGTCATTCCTGGAACTGGGCATCATAGC
CGACGCTACCGTCCGCTCCCTGGAGGGCCGCGGGGTGAAGATTGCCCGTGCCCTGGTGGGCACCTTCATG
TCAGCACTGGAGATGCCTGGCATTTCTCTCACCCTCCTGCTGGTGGATGAGCCTCTCCTGAAACTGATAG
ATGCTGAAACCACTGCAGCAGCCTGGCCTAACGTGGCTGCAGTCTCCATTACTGGGCGGAAGCGGAGCCG
GGTAGCCCCTGCCGAGCCCCAGGAGGCCCCTGATTCCACTGCTGCAGGAGGCTCAGCCTCGAAGCGGATG
GCGCTGGTGCTGGAACGGGTGTGCAGCACTCTCCTGGGCCTGGAGGAACACCTGAATGCCCTGGACCGGG
CTGCTGGTGACGGCGACTGTGGCACCACCCACAGCCGTGCGGCCAGAGCAATCCAGGAGTGGCTGAAGGA
GGGCCCACCCCCTGCCAGCCCTGCCCAGCTGCTCTCCAAGTTGTCTGTTCTGCTCCTGGAGAAGATGGGA
GGCTCATCTGGGGCGCTCTATGGCCTGTTCCTGACTGCGGCTGCACAGCCCCTGAAGGCCAAGACCAGCC
TCCCAGCCTGGTCTGCTGCCATGGATGCCGGCCTGGAAGCCATGCAGAAGTATGGCAAGGCTGCTCCAGG
GGACAGGACTATGCTGGATTCTCTGTGGGCAGCGGGGCAGGAGCTCCAAGCCTGGAAGAGCCCAGGAGCT
GATCTGTTACAAGTCCTGACCAAAGCAGTCAAGAGTGCCGAAGCTGCAGCCGAGGCCACCAAGAATATGG
AAGCTGGAGCCGGAAGAGCCAGTTATATCAGCTCAGCACGGCTGGAGCAGCCAGACCCCGGGGCGGTGGC
AGCTGCTGCCATCCTCCGGGCCATCTTGGAGGTCTTGCAGAGCTAGGCGGCCGCAGTGAGAATTCTCGAC
CTCGAGACAAATGGCAGTATTCATCCACAATTTTAAAAGAAAAGGGGGGATTGGGGGGTACAGTGCAGGG
GAAAGAATAGTAGACATAATAGCAACAGACATACAAACTAAAGAATTACAAAAACAAATTACAAAAATTC
AAAATTTTCGGGTTTATTACAGGGACAGCAGAGATCCACTTTGGCCGCGGCTCGAGGGGGTTGGGGTTGC
GCCTTTTCCAAGGCAGCCCTGGGTTTGCGCAGGGACGCGGCTGCTCTGGGCGTGGTTCCGGGAAACGCAG
CGGCGCCGACCCTGGGTCTCGCACATTCTTCACGTCCGTTCGCAGCGTCACCCGGATCTTCGCCGCTACC
CTTGTGGGCCCCCCGGCGACGCTTCCTGCTCCGCCCCTAAGTCGGGAAGGTTCCTTGCGGTTCGCGGCGT
GCCGGACGTGACAAACGGAAGCCGCACGTCTCACTAGTACCCTCGCAGACGGACAGCGCCAGGGAGCAAT
GGCAGCGCGCCGACCGCGATGGGCTGTGGCCAATAGCGGCTGCTCAGCAGGGCGCGCCGAGAGCAGCGGC
CGGGAAGGGGCGGTGCGGGAGGCGGGGTGTGGGGCGGTAGTGTGGGCCCTGTTCCTGCCCGCGCGGTGTT
CCGCATTCTGCAAGCCTCCGGAGCGCACGTCGGCAGTCGGCTCCCTCGTTGACCGAATCACCGACCTCTC
TCCCCAGGGGGATCCACCGGAGCTTACCATGACCGAGTACAAGCCCACGGTGCGCCTCGCCACCCGCGAC
GACGTCCCCAGGGCCGTACGCACCCTCGCCGCCGCGTTCGCCGACTACCCCGCCACGCGCCACACCGTCG
ATCCGGACCGCCACATCGAGCGGGTCACCGAGCTGCAAGAACTCTTCCTCACGCGCGTCGGGCTCGACAT
CGGCAAGGTGTGGGTCGCGGACGACGGCGCCGCGGTGGCGGTCTGGACCACGCCGGAGAGCGTCGAAGCG
GGGGCGGTGTTCGCCGAGATCGGCCCGCGCATGGCCGAGTTGAGCGGTTCCCGGCTGGCCGCGCAGCAAC
AGATGGAAGGCCTCCTGGCGCCGCACCGGCCCAAGGAGCCCGCGTGGTTCCTGGCCACCGTCGGCGTCTC
GCCCGACCACCAGGGCAAGGGTCTGGGCAGCGCCGTCGTGCTCCCCGGAGTGGAGGCGGCCGAGCGCGCC
GGGGTGCCCGCCTTCCTGGAGACCTCCGCGCCCCGCAACCTCCCCTTCTACGAGCGGCTCGGCTTCACCG
TCACCGCCGACGTCGAGGTGCCCGAAGGACCGCGCACCTGGTGCATGACCCGCAAGCCCGGTGCCTGACG
CCCGCCCCACGACCCGCAGCGCCCGACCGAAAGGAGCGCACGACCCCATGCATCGGTACCTTTAAGACCA
ATGACTTACAAGGCAGCTGTAGATCTTAGCCACTTTTTAAAAGAAAAGGGGGGACTGGAAGGGCTAATTC
ACTCCCAACGAAGACAAGATCTGCTTTTTGCTTGTACTGGGTCTCTCTGGTTAGACCAGATCTGAGCCTG
GGAGCTCTCTGGCTAACTAGGGAACCCACTGCTTAAGCCTCAATAAAGCTTGCCTTGAGTGCTTCAAGTA
GTGTGTGCCCGTCTGTTGTGTGACTCTGGTAACTAGAGATCCCTCAGACCCTTTTAGTCAGTGTGGAAAA
TCTCTAGCAGTAGTAGTTCATGTCATCTTATTATTCAGTATTTATAACTTGCAAAGAAATGAATATCAGA
GAGTGAGAGGAACTTGTTTATTGCAGCTTATAATGGTTACAAATAAAGCAATAGCATCACAAATTTCACA
AATAAAGCATTTTTTTCACTGCATTCTAGTTGTGGTTTGTCCAAACTCATCAATGTATCTTATCATGTCT
GGCTCTAGCTATCCCGCCCCTAACTCCGCCCATCCCGCCCCTAACTCCGCCCAGTTCCGCCCATTCTCCG
CCCCATGGCTGACTAATTTTTTTTATTTATGCAGAGGCCGAGGCCGCCTCGGCCTCTGAGCTATTCCAGA
AGTAGTGAGGAGGCTTTTTTGGAGGCCTAGGGACGTACCCAATTCGCCCTATAGTGAGTCGTATTACGCG
CGCTCACTGGCCGTCGTTTTACAACGTCGTGACTGGGAAAACCCTGGCGTTACCCAACTTAATCGCCTTG
CAGCACATCCCCCTTTCGCCAGCTGGCGTAATAGCGAAGAGGCCCGCACCGATCGCCCTTCCCAACAGTT
GCGCAGCCTGAATGGCGAATGGG
[124 nt withheld, positions 7374-7497]
C
[91 nt withheld, positions 7499-7589]
A
[49 nt withheld, positions 7591-7639]
CCTTTGACGTTGGAGTCCACGTTCTTT
[37 nt withheld, positions 7667-7703]
ACCCTATCTCGGTCTATTCTTTTGATTTATAAGGGATTTTGCCGATTTCGGCCTATTGGTTAAAAAATGA
GCTGATTTAACAAAAATTTAACGCGAATTTTAACAAAATATTAACGCTTACAATTTAGGTGGCACTTTTC
GGGGAAATGTGCGCGGAACCCCTATTTGTTTATTTTTCTAAATACATTCAAATATGTATCCGCTCATGAG
ACAATAACCCTGATAAATGCTTCAATAATATTGAAAAAGGAAGAGTATGAGTATTCAACATTTCCGTGTC
GCCCTTATTCCCTTTTTTGCGGCATTTTGCCTTCCTGTTTTTGCTCACCCAGAAACGCTGGTGAAAGTAA
AAGATGCTGAAGATCAGTTGGGTGCACGAGTGGGTTACATCGAACTGGATCTCAACAGCGGTAAGATCCT
TGAGAGTTTTCGCCCCGAAGAACGTTTTCCAATGATGAGCACTTTTAAAGTTCTGCTATGTGGCGCGGTA
TTATCCCGTATTGACGCCGGGCAAGAGCAACTCGGTCGCCGCATACACTATTCTCAGAATGACTTGGTTG
AGTACTCACCAGTCACAGAAAAGCATCTTACGGATGGCATGACAGTAAGAGAATTATGCAGTGCTGCCAT
AACCATGAGTGATAACACTGCGGCCAACTTACTTCTGACAACGATCGGAGGACCGAAGGAGCTAACCGCT
TTTTTGCACAACATGGGGGATCATGTAACTCGCCTTGATCGTTGGGAACCGGAGCTGAATGAAGCCATAC
CAAACGACGAGCGTGACACCACGATGCCTGTAGCAATGGCAACAACGTTGCGCAAACTATTAACTGGCGA
ACTACTTACTCTAGCTTCCCGGCAACAATTAATAGACTGGATGGAGGCGGATAAAGTTGCAGGACCACTT
CTGCGCTCGGCCCTTCCGGCTGGCTGGTTTATTGCTGATAAATCTGGAGCCGGTGAGCGTGGGTCTCGCG
GTATCATTGCAGCACTGGGGCCAGATGGTAAGCCCTCCCGTATCGTAGTTATCTACACGACGGGGAGTCA
GGCAACTATGGATGAACGAAATAGACAGATCGCTGAGATAGGTGCCTCACTGATTAAGCATTGGTAACTG
TCAGACCAAGTTTACTCATATATACTTTAGATTGATTTAAAACTTCATTTTTAATTTAAAAGGATCTAGG
TGAAGATCCTTTTTGATAATCTCATGACCAAAATCCCTTAACGTGAGTTTTCGTTCCACTGAGCGTCAGA
CCCCGTAGAAAAGATCAAAGGATCTTCTTGAGATCCTTTTTTTCTGCGCGTAATCTGCTGCTTGCAAACA
AAAAAACCACCGCTACCAGCGGTGGTTTGTTTGCCGGATCAAGAGCTACCAACTCTTTTTCCGAAGGTAA
CTGGCTTCAGCAGAGCGCAGAT
